>Addgene plasmid #59676 | pGEM-T Dmel Or71 | addgene partial sequence | sequence record 96916 | M13pUC-Fwd 5'-CCCAGTCACGACGTTGTAAAACG-3'
TGTAATACGACTCACTATAGGGCGAATTGGGCCCGACGTCGCATGCTCCCGGCCGCCATGGCCGCGGGAT
TATGGACTACGATCGAATTCGACCGGTGCGATTTTTGACGGGAGTGCTGAAATGGTGGCGTCTCTGGCCG
AGGAAGGAATCGGTGTCCACACCGGACTGGACTAACTGGCAGGCATATGCCTTGCACGTTCCATTTACAT
TCTTGTTTGTGTTGCTTTTGTGGTTGGAGGCAATCAAGAGCAGGGATATACAGCATACCGCCGATGTCCT
TTTGATTTGCCTAACCACCACTGCCTTGGGAGGTAAAGTTATCAATATCTGGAAGTATGCCCATGTGGCC
CAAGGTATTTTGTCCGAGTGGAGCACGTGGGATCTTTTCGAGCTGAGGAGCAAACAGGAAGTGGATATGT
GGCGATTCGAGCATCGACGTTTCAATCGTGTTTTTATGTTTTACTGTTTGTGCAGTGCTGGTGTAATCCC
ATTTATTGTGATTCAACCGTTGTTTGATATCCCAAATCGATTGCCCTTCTGGATGTGGACACCATTCGAT
TGGCAGCAGCCTGTTCTCTTTTGGTATGCATTCATCTATCAGGCCACAACCATTCCTATTGCCTGTGCTT
GCAACGTAACCATGGACGCTGTTAATTGGTACTTGATGCTGCATCTGTCCTTGTGTTTGCGTATGTTGGG
CCAGCGATTGAGTAAGCTTCAGCATGATGACAAGGATCTGAGGGAGAAGTTCCTGGAACTGATCCATCTG
CACCAGCGACTCAAGCAACAGGCCTTGAGCATTGAAATCTTTATTTCGAAGAGCACGTTCACCCAAATTC
TGGTCAGTTCCCTTATCATTTGCTTCACCATTTACAGCATGCAGATGGTGAGAGTGTGAAGTTAATGGTT
TCCAATCGGCTATTACTCTGTTGATTCCTATTTAGAGTCCCGTCTTGCAGGACTTGCCAGGATTTGCCGC
CATGATGCAGTACCTAGTGGCCATGATCATGCAGGTCATGCTGCCCACCATATATGGTAACGCCGTCATC
GATTCTGCAAATATGTTGACCGATTCC
