>Addgene plasmid #59676 | pGEM-T Dmel Or71 | addgene partial sequence | sequence record 96918 | M13pUC-Rev 5'-AGCGGATAACAATTTCACACAGG-3'
TGACCATGATTACGCCAAGCTATTTAGGTGACACTATAGAATACTCAAGCTATGCATCCAACGCGTTGGG
AGCTCTCCCATATGGTCGACCTGCAGGCGGCCGCACTAGTGATTTGGTCTGAAATAAAGATAACTTATAC
AAGGATTTTCCAGAGTAGAAAATACAACCTTGGTAAACAGAGGTAAACCAATATGAAAAAAGCCACCGGC
TTTTAAGGTCACCGGTCGATTTAAGTACACCATAAACATTAAAACTAGGCGACGCATTCGGCAATTCATA
TCCGGCCAATCCGAATTGTACATGGAATCGGTCAACATATTTGCAGAATCGATGACGGCGTTACCATATA
TGGTGGGCAGCATGACCTGCATGATCATGGCCACTAGGTACTGCATCATGGCGGCAAATCCTGGCAAGTC
CTGCAAGACGGGACTCTAAATAGGAATCAACAGAGTAATAGCCGATTGGAAACCATTAACTTCACACTCT
CACCATCTGCATGCTGTAAATGGTGAAGCAAATGATAAGGGAACTGACCAGAATTTGGGTGAACGTGCTC
TTCGAAATAAAGATTTCAATGCTCAAGGCCTGTTGCTTGAGTCGCTGGTGCAGATGGATCAGTTCCAGGA
ACTTCTCCCTCAGATCCTTGTCATCATGCTGAAGCTTACTCAATCGCTGGCCCAACATACGCAAACACAA
GGACAGATGCAGCATCAAGTACCAATTAACAGCGTCCATGGTTACGTTGCAAGCACAGGCAATAGGAATG
GTTGTGGCCTGATAGATGAATGCATACCAAAAGAGAACAGGCTGCTGCCAATCGAATGGTGTCCACATCC
AGAAGGGCAATCGATTTGGGATATCAAACAACGGTTGAATCACAATAAATGGGATTACACCAGCACTGCA
CAAACAGTAAAACATAAAAACACGATTGAAACGTCGATGCTCGAATCGCCACATATCCACTTCCTGTTTG
CTCCTCAGCTCGAAAAGATCCCACGTGCTCCACTCGGACAAAATACCTTGGGCCACATGGGCATACTTCC
AGATATTGATAACTTTACCTCCCAAGGCAGTGGTGGTTAGGCAAATCAAA
