[The description below was written by a language model from this plasmid's Addgene catalogue record.]
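Description:
pGEM-T Dmel Or71 is a small bacterial cloning plasmid built on the commercial pGEM-T backbone (about 3 kb), a T-overhang vector designed for direct cloning of PCR products. It is maintained at high copy number in standard E. coli cloning strains such as DH5alpha and is selected with ampicillin. Although the repository classifies it as a bacterial expression vector, its stated role is as a probe template rather than as a protein expression construct.

The insert is an approximately 1.1 kb fragment of the Drosophila melanogaster odorant receptor gene Or71a (also known as CG17871 or DOR14), which the depositor notes was derived from genomic DNA, so it may include intronic sequence rather than representing a spliced cDNA. The cloning method, the orientation of the insert and its exact boundaries within the gene are not recorded, and no feature table is available to confirm them. The insert can be sequenced with M13 forward and reverse primers, consistent with its placement in the pGEM-T multiple cloning region. In pGEM-T vectors this region is generally flanked by opposing T7 and SP6 phage RNA polymerase promoters, which allow in vitro transcription of sense or antisense RNA from a linearised template. The record itself does not list these elements.

The plasmid's stated purpose is to serve as a probe for Or71a expression, which fits the generation of labelled riboprobes for RNA in situ hybridisation to identify the olfactory sensory neurons that express this receptor. This matches the associated work mapping the spatial distribution of olfactory receptor gene expression in fly olfactory tissue.
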