Addgene plasmid #59676: pGEM-T Dmel Or71
Purpose: Probe for Drosophila melanogaster Or71a expression
Depositing lab: Richard Axel & Leslie Vosshall. Depositing organization: Columbia University. Publication: A spatial map of olfactory receptor expression in the Drosophila antenna. Vosshall LB, Amrein H, Morozov PS, Rzhetsky A, Axel R. Cell. 1999 Mar 5;96(5):725-36. 10.1016/S0092-8674(00)80582-6 PubMed 10089887.
Backbone
  Vector backbone: pGEM-T
  Backbone manufacturer: Promega
  Backbone size w/o insert (bp): 3000
  Vector type: Bacterial Expression
Growth in bacteria
  Bacterial resistance: Ampicillin, 100 μg/mL
  Growth temperature: 37°C
  Growth strain: DH5alpha
  Copy number: High Copy
Gene/Insert
  Gene/Insert name: Or71a
  Species: D. melanogaster (fly)
  Insert size (bp): 1100
  Entrez Gene: Or71a (a.k.a. Dmel_CG17871, 71B.1, 71a, CG17871, DOR14, Dmel\CG17871, OR71a, Or71c, or71a)
  Cloning method: Unknown
  Sequencing primers: 5′ M13-F20; 3′ M13-Rev
Terms and licenses: Academic/Nonprofit Terms; Industry Terms: Not Available to Industry
Depositor comments: source: Genomic DNA
How to cite: pGEM-T Dmel Or71 was a gift from Richard Axel & Leslie Vosshall (Addgene plasmid # 59676 ; http://n2t.net/addgene:59676 ; RRID:Addgene_59676)
